Addgene plasmid #157860: 61427-sgHtt_6
Purpose: Expresses a sgRNA targeting mouse Htt promoter for gene activation using the SAM system
Depositing lab: Xinyu Zhao. Depositing organization: University of Wisconsin, Madison. Publication: Reduced mitochondrial fusion and Huntingtin levels contribute to impaired dendritic maturation and behavioral deficits in Fmr1-mutant mice. Shen M, Wang F, Li M, Sah N, Stockton ME, Tidei JJ, Gao Y, Korabelnikov T, Kannan S, Vevea JD, Chapman ER, Bhattacharyya A, van Praag H, Zhao X. Nat Neurosci. 2019 Mar;22(3):386-400. doi: 10.1038/s41593-019-0338-y. Epub 2019 Feb 11. PubMed 30742117.
Backbone
  Vector backbone: Addgene #61427
  Backbone size w/o insert (bp): 9996
  Total vector size (bp): 9997
  Vector type: Mammalian Expression, Lentiviral, CRISPR
  Selectable markers: Zeocin
Growth in bacteria
  Bacterial resistance: Ampicillin, 100 μg/mL
  Growth temperature: 37°C
  Growth strain: NEB Stable
  Copy number: Unknown
Gene/Insert
  Gene/Insert name: Htt
  gRNA/shRNA sequence: TCGTCCTCTTTCCCGAAGTC
  Species: M. musculus (mouse)
  Entrez Gene: Htt (a.k.a. C430023I11Rik, Hd, Hdh, IT15)
Terms and licenses: Academic/Nonprofit Terms; Industry Terms: Not Available to Industry
How to cite: 61427-sgHtt_6 was a gift from Xinyu Zhao (Addgene plasmid # 157860 ; http://n2t.net/addgene:157860 ; RRID:Addgene_157860)
