[The description below was written by a language model from this plasmid's Addgene catalogue record and pLannotate feature annotations shown in this document.]
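Description:
61427-sgHtt_6 is a lentiviral CRISPR activation guide plasmid of about 10 kb, made by placing a single 20-nt spacer against the mouse Htt (huntingtin) promoter into an existing lentiviral sgRNA backbone. It is maintained in E. coli through a high-copy ColE1/pUC-type origin with ampicillin resistance (AmpR); an f1 origin is also present. The transfer cassette has a third-generation-style layout: a CMV enhancer/promoter fused to a truncated HIV-1 5' LTR drives genomic RNA production in packaging cells, followed by the Ψ packaging signal with a gag fragment, the RRE for Rev-dependent export, and the cPPT/CTS. The cassette is closed by a WPRE and a truncated 3' LTR with a downstream bGH polyadenylation signal.

Within the proviral region, a human U6 (Pol III) promoter transcribes the guide RNA. Its S. pyogenes scaffold is interrupted by two MS2 stem loops. In the SAM (synergistic activation mediator) system, these hairpins recruit MS2 coat protein fused to activation domains, alongside a dCas9 activator. These protein components are not encoded here and must be supplied separately. Downstream, an EF-1α promoter with intron A sequence expresses BleoR (Sh ble), allowing Zeocin selection of transduced mammalian cells. A second BleoR copy lies outside the LTRs under tandem SV40 and EM7 promoters with an SV40 poly(A) signal, a backbone remnant usable in mammalian or bacterial cells.

The depositor and sequencing-derived records differ by one nucleotide in length and in their start coordinate, but they show the same feature set and order. According to the record, the plasmid is used to upregulate endogenous Htt transcription in mouse cells.
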