Features (pLannotate 1.2.2; 38 found; start..end, strand, type, name):
     29..269     +  promoter       U6 promoter: RNA polymerase III promoter for human U6 snRNA
    316..334     +  misc_RNA       MS2 stem loop: stem loop that binds the bacteriophage MS2 coat protein
    345..381     +  misc_RNA       gRNA scaffold (fragment): guide RNA scaffold for the Streptococcus pyogenes CRISPR/Cas9 system
    386..404     +  misc_RNA       MS2 stem loop: stem loop that binds the bacteriophage MS2 coat protein
    415..434     +  misc_RNA       gRNA scaffold (fragment): guide RNA scaffold for the Streptococcus pyogenes CRISPR/Cas9 system
    455..521     +  CDS            small t antigen (fragment): SV40 (simian virus 40) small t antigen
    547..758     +  promoter       EF-1α core promoter: core promoter for human elongation factor EF-1α
    759..867     +  intron         EF-1α intron A (fragment): intron upstream of the start codon of human EF-1α
   1493..1696    +  intron         EF-1α intron A: truncated intron upstream of the start codon of human EF-1α
   1712..2086    +  CDS            BleoR: antibiotic-binding protein; Sh ble from Streptoalloteichus hindustanus; confers resistance to bleomycin, phleomycin, and Zeocin™
   2087..2108    +  misc_feature   MCS (fragment): pBluescript multiple cloning site
   2111..2699    +  misc_feature   WPRE: woodchuck hepatitis virus posttranscriptional regulatory element
   2636..3217    +  CDS            nef (fragment): NEF_HV1H2 - Experimental evidence at protein level: Swiss-Prot protein existence level 1. Extracellular Nef protein targets CD4(+) T-lymphocytes for apoptosis by interacting with CXCR4 surface receptors. From Human immunodeficiency virus type 1 group M subtype B (isolate HXB2) (HIV-1).
   3224..3404    +  LTR            5' LTR (truncated): truncated 5' long terminal repeat (LTR) from HIV-1
   3436..3660    +  polyA_signal   bGH poly(A) signal: bovine growth hormone polyadenylation signal
   3664..3685    +  promoter       SV40 promoter (fragment): SV40 enhancer and early promoter
   3706..4134    +  rep_origin     f1 ori (sequence partly withheld): f1 bacteriophage origin of replication; arrow indicates direction of (+) strand synthesis
   4148..4477    +  promoter       SV40 promoter: SV40 enhancer and early promoter
   4525..4572    +  promoter       EM7 promoter: synthetic bacterial promoter&nbsp
   4591..4965    +  CDS            BleoR: antibiotic-binding protein; Sh ble from Streptoalloteichus hindustanus; confers resistance to bleomycin, phleomycin, and Zeocin™
   4975..5100    +  CDS            ble (fragment): BLE_KLEPN - Experimental evidence at protein level: Swiss-Prot protein existence level 1. Binding protein with a strong affinity to the bleomycin family of antibiotics. Binds to CL990; an antimitotic-antibiotic compound. From Klebsiella pneumoniae.
   5095..5216    +  polyA_signal   SV40 poly(A) signal: SV40 polyadenylation signal
   5289..5305    -  protein_bind   lac operator: The lac repressor binds to the lac operator to inhibit transcription in E. coli. This inhibition can be relieved by adding lactose or isopropyl-β-D-thiogalactopyranoside (IPTG). lac repressor encoded by lacI
   5313..5343    -  promoter       lac promoter: promoter for the E. coli lac operon
   5358..5379    -  protein_bind   CAP binding site: CAP binding activates transcription in the presence of cAMP. E. coli catabolite activator protein
   5392..5484    -  CDS            lacI (fragment): lac repressor; lacI; The lac repressor binds to the lac operator to inhibit transcription in E. coli. This inhibition can be relieved by adding lactose or isopropyl-β-D-thiogalactopyranoside (IPTG).
   5667..6255    -  rep_origin     ori: high-copy-number ColE1/pMB1/pBR322/pUC origin of replication
   6426..7286    -  CDS            AmpR: β-lactamase; bla; confers resistance to ampicillin, carbenicillin, and related antibiotics
   7287..7391    -  promoter       AmpR promoter: bla
   7450..7502    -  misc_feature   bom (fragment): basis of mobility region from pBR322
   7657..8036    +  enhancer       CMV enhancer: human cytomegalovirus immediate early enhancer
   8037..8236    +  promoter       CMV promoter: human cytomegalovirus (CMV) immediate early promoter
   8254..8434    +  LTR            5' LTR (truncated): truncated 5' long terminal repeat (LTR) from HIV-1
   8481..8606    +  misc_feature   HIV-1 Ψ: packaging signal of human immunodeficiency virus type 1
   8590..8953    +  CDS            HIV-1 gag (fragment): gag protein from human immunodeficiency virus 1; gag
   9099..9332    +  misc_feature   RRE: The Rev response element (RRE) of HIV-1 allows for Rev-dependent mRNA export from the nucleus to the cytoplasm.
   9709..9809    +  CDS            Rev (fragment): human immunodeficiency virus 1 (HIV-1) Rev protein; rev; enhances nuclear export of unspliced and incompletely spliced viral mRNAs
   9859..9976    +  misc_feature   cPPT/CTS: central polypurine tract and central termination sequence of HIV-1
>Addgene plasmid #157860 | 61427-sgHtt_6 | depositor full sequence | sequence record 304723 | 61427-sgHtt_6 sequence 9997 bps
AGAGATCCAGTTTGGTTAATTAGCTAGCGAGGGCCTATTTCCCATGATTCCTTCATATTTGCATATACGA
TACAAGGCTGTTAGAGAGATAATTGGAATTAATTTGACTGTAAACACAAAGATATTAGTACAAAATACGT
GACGTAGAAAGTAATAATTTCTTGGGTAGTTTGCAGTTTTAAAATTATGTTTTAAAATGGACTATCATAT
GCTTACCGTAACTTGAAAGTATTTCGATTTCTTGGCTTTATATATCTTGTGGAAAGGACGAAACACCGTC
GTCCTCTTTCCCGAAGTCGTTTTAGAGCTAGGCCAACATGAGGATCACCCATGTCTGCAGGGCCTAGCAA
GTTAAAATAAGGCTAGTCCGTTATCAACTTGGCCAACATGAGGATCACCCATGTCTGCAGGGCCAAGTGG
CACCGAGTCGGTGCTTTTTTTGGATCCTGCAAAGATGGATAAAGTTTTAAACAGAGAGGAATCTTTGCAG
CTAATGGACCTTCTAGGTCTTGAAAGGAGTGGGAATTGGCTCCGGTGCCCGTCAGTGGGCAGAGCGCACA
TCGCCCACAGTCCCCGAGAAGTTGGGGGGAGGGGTCGGCAATTGATCCGGTGCCTAGAGAAGGTGGCGCG
GGGTAAACTGGGAAAGTGATGTCGTGTACTGGCTCCGCCTTTTTCCCGAGGGTGGGGGAGAACCGTATAT
AAGTGCAGTAGTCGCCGTGAACGTTCTTTTTCGCAACGGGTTTGCCGCCAGAACACAGGTAAGTGCCGTG
TGTGGTTCCCGCGGGCCTGGCCTCTTTACGGGTTATGGCCCTTGCGTGCCTTGAATTACTTCCACTGGCT
GCAGTACGTGATTCTTGATCCCGAGCTTCGGGTTGGAAGTGGGTGGGAGAGTTCGAGGCCTTGCGCTTAA
GGAGCCCCTTCGCCTCGTGCTTGAGTTGAGGCCTGGCCTGGGCGCTGGGGCCGCCGCGTGCGAATCTGGT
GGCACCTTCGCGCCTGTCTCGCTGCTTTCGATAAGTCTCTAGCCATTTAAAATTTTTGATGACCTGCTGC
GACGCTTTTTTTCTGGCAAGATAGTCTTGTAAATGCGGGCCAAGATCTGCACACTGGTATTTCGGTTTTT
GGGGCCGCGGGCGGCGACGGGGCCCGTGCGTCCCAGCGCACATGTTCGGCGAGGCGGGGCCTGCGAGCGC
GGCCACCGAGAATCGGACGGGGGTAGTCTCAAGCTGGCCGGCCTGCTCTGGTGCCTGGCCTCGCGCCGCC
GTGTATCGCCCCGCCCTGGGCGGCAAGGCTGGCCCGGTCGGCACCAGTTGCGTGAGCGGAAAGATGGCCG
CTTCCCGGCCCTGCTGCAGGGAGCTCAAAATGGAGGACGCGGCGCTCGGGAGAGCGGGCGGGTGAGTCAC
CCACACAAAGGAAAAGGGCCTTTCCGTCCTCAGCCGTCGCTTCATGTGACTCCACGGAGTACCGGGCGCC
GTCCAGGCACCTCGATTAGTTCTCGAGCTTTTGGAGTACGTCGTCTTTAGGTTGGGGGGAGGGGTTTTAT
GCGATGGAGTTTCCCCACACTGAGTGGGTGGAGACTGAAGTTAGGCCAGCTTGGCACTTGATGTAATTCT
CCTTGGAATTTGCCCTTTTTGAGTTTGGATCTTGGTTCATTCTCAAGCCTCAGACAGTGGTTCAAAGTTT
TTTTCTTCCATTTCAGGTGTCGTGATGTACAATGGCCAAGTTGACCAGTGCCGTTCCGGTGCTCACCGCG
CGCGACGTCGCCGGAGCGGTCGAGTTCTGGACCGACCGGCTCGGGTTCTCCCGGGACTTCGTGGAGGACG
ACTTCGCCGGTGTGGTCCGGGACGACGTGACCCTGTTCATCAGCGCGGTCCAGGACCAGGTGGTGCCGGA
CAACACCCTGGCCTGGGTGTGGGTGCGCGGCCTGGACGAGCTGTACGCCGAGTGGTCGGAGGTCGTGTCC
ACGAACTTCCGGGACGCCTCCGGGCCGGCCATGACCGAGATCGGCGAGCAGCCGTGGGGGCGGGAGTTCG
CCCTGCGCGACCCGGCCGGCAACTGCGTGCACTTCGTGGCCGAGGAGCAGGACTGAGAATTCGATATCAA
GCTTATCGGTAATCAACCTCTGGATTACAAAATTTGTGAAAGATTGACTGGTATTCTTAACTATGTTGCT
CCTTTTACGCTATGTGGATACGCTGCTTTAATGCCTTTGTATCATGCTATTGCTTCCCGTATGGCTTTCA
TTTTCTCCTCCTTGTATAAATCCTGGTTGCTGTCTCTTTATGAGGAGTTGTGGCCCGTTGTCAGGCAACG
TGGCGTGGTGTGCACTGTGTTTGCTGACGCAACCCCCACTGGTTGGGGCATTGCCACCACCTGTCAGCTC
CTTTCCGGGACTTTCGCTTTCCCCCTCCCTATTGCCACGGCGGAACTCATCGCCGCCTGCCTTGCCCGCT
GCTGGACAGGGGCTCGGCTGTTGGGCACTGACAATTCCGTGGTGTTGTCGGGGAAATCATCGTCCTTTCC
TTGGCTGCTCGCCTGTGTTGCCACCTGGATTCTGCGCGGGACGTCCTTCTGCTACGTCCCTTCGGCCCTC
AATCCAGCGGACCTTCCTTCCCGCGGCCTGCTGCCGGCTCTGCGGCCTCTTCCGCGTCTTCGCCTTCGCC
CTCAGACGAGTCGGATCTCCCTTTGGGCCGCCTCCCCGCATCGATACCGTCGACCTCGAGACCTAGAAAA
ACATGGAGCAATCACAAGTAGCAATACAGCAGCTACCAATGCTGATTGTGCCTGGCTAGAAGCACAAGAG
GAGGAGGAGGTGGGTTTTCCAGTCACACCTCAGGTACCTTTAAGACCAATGACTTACAAGGCAGCTGTAG
ATCTTAGCCACTTTTTAAAAGAAAAGGGGGGACTGGAAGGGCTAATTCACTCCCAACGAAGACAAGATAT
CCTTGATCTGTGGATCTACCACACACAAGGCTACTTCCCTGATTGGCAGAACTACACACCAGGGCCAGGG
ATCAGATATCCACTGACCTTTGGATGGTGCTACAAGCTAGTACCAGTTGAGCAAGAGAAGGTAGAAGAAG
CCAATGAAGGAGAGAACACCCGCTTGTTACACCCTGTGAGCCTGCATGGGATGGATGACCCGGAGAGAGA
AGTATTAGAGTGGAGGTTTGACAGCCGCCTAGCATTTCATCACATGGCCCGAGAGCTGCATCCGGACTGT
ACTGGGTCTCTCTGGTTAGACCAGATCTGAGCCTGGGAGCTCTCTGGCTAACTAGGGAACCCACTGCTTA
AGCCTCAATAAAGCTTGCCTTGAGTGCTTCAAGTAGTGTGTGCCCGTCTGTTGTGTGACTCTGGTAACTA
GAGATCCCTCAGACCCTTTTAGTCAGTGTGGAAAATCTCTAGCAGGGCCCGTTTAAACCCGCTGATCAGC
CTCGACTGTGCCTTCTAGTTGCCAGCCATCTGTTGTTTGCCCCTCCCCCGTGCCTTCCTTGACCCTGGAA
GGTGCCACTCCCACTGTCCTTTCCTAATAAAATGAGGAAATTGCATCGCATTGTCTGAGTAGGTGTCATT
CTATTCTGGGGGGTGGGGTGGGGCAGGACAGCAAGGGGGAGGATTGGGAAGACAATAGCAGGCATGCTGG
GGATGCGGTGGGCTCTATGGCTTCTGAGGCGGAAAGAACCAGCTGGGGCTCTAGGGGGTATCCCC
[124 nt withheld, positions 3706-3829]
C
[91 nt withheld, positions 3831-3921]
A
[49 nt withheld, positions 3923-3971]
CCTTTGACGTTGGAGTCCACGTTCTTT
[37 nt withheld, positions 3999-4035]
ACCCTATCTCGGTCTATTCTTTTGATTTATAAGGGATTTTGCCGATTTCGGCCTATTGGTTAAAAAATGA
GCTGATTTAACAAAAATTTAACGCGAATTAATTCTGTGGAATGTGTGTCAGTTAGGGTGTGGAAAGTCCC
CAGGCTCCCCAGCAGGCAGAAGTATGCAAAGCATGCATCTCAATTAGTCAGCAACCAGGTGTGGAAAGTC
CCCAGGCTCCCCAGCAGGCAGAAGTATGCAAAGCATGCATCTCAATTAGTCAGCAACCATAGTCCCGCCC
CTAACTCCGCCCATCCCGCCCCTAACTCCGCCCAGTTCCGCCCATTCTCCGCCCCATGGCTGACTAATTT
TTTTTATTTATGCAGAGGCCGAGGCCGCCTCTGCCTCTGAGCTATTCCAGAAGTAGTGAGGAGGCTTTTT
TGGAGGCCTAGGCTTTTGCAAAAAGCTCCCGGGAGCTTGTATATCCATTTTCGGATCTGATCAGCACGTG
TTGACAATTAATCATCGGCATAGTATATCGGCATAGTATAATACGACAAGGTGAGGAACTAAACCATGGC
CAAGTTGACCAGTGCCGTTCCGGTGCTCACCGCGCGCGACGTCGCCGGAGCGGTCGAGTTCTGGACCGAC
CGGCTCGGGTTCTCCCGGGACTTCGTGGAGGACGACTTCGCCGGTGTGGTCCGGGACGACGTGACCCTGT
TCATCAGCGCGGTCCAGGACCAGGTGGTGCCGGACAACACCCTGGCCTGGGTGTGGGTGCGCGGCCTGGA
CGAGCTGTACGCCGAGTGGTCGGAGGTCGTGTCCACGAACTTCCGGGACGCCTCCGGGCCGGCCATGACC
GAGATCGGCGAGCAGCCGTGGGGGCGGGAGTTCGCCCTGCGCGACCCGGCCGGCAACTGCGTGCACTTCG
TGGCCGAGGAGCAGGACTGACACGTGCTACGAGATTTCGATTCCACCGCCGCCTTCTATGAAAGGTTGGG
CTTCGGAATCGTTTTCCGGGACGCCGGCTGGATGATCCTCCAGCGCGGGGATCTCATGCTGGAGTTCTTC
GCCCACCCCAACTTGTTTATTGCAGCTTATAATGGTTACAAATAAAGCAATAGCATCACAAATTTCACAA
ATAAAGCATTTTTTTCACTGCATTCTAGTTGTGGTTTGTCCAAACTCATCAATGTATCTTATCATGTCTG
TATACCGTCGACCTCTAGCTAGAGCTTGGCGTAATCATGGTCATAGCTGTTTCCTGTGTGAAATTGTTAT
CCGCTCACAATTCCACACAACATACGAGCCGGAAGCATAAAGTGTAAAGCCTGGGGTGCCTAATGAGTGA
GCTAACTCACATTAATTGCGTTGCGCTCACTGCCCGCTTTCCAGTCGGGAAACCTGTCGTGCCAGCTGCA
TTAATGAATCGGCCAACGCGCGGGGAGAGGCGGTTTGCGTATTGGGCGCTCTTCCGCTTCCTCGCTCACT
GACTCGCTGCGCTCGGTCGTTCGGCTGCGGCGAGCGGTATCAGCTCACTCAAAGGCGGTAATACGGTTAT
CCACAGAATCAGGGGATAACGCAGGAAAGAACATGTGAGCAAAAGGCCAGCAAAAGGCCAGGAACCGTAA
AAAGGCCGCGTTGCTGGCGTTTTTCCATAGGCTCCGCCCCCCTGACGAGCATCACAAAAATCGACGCTCA
AGTCAGAGGTGGCGAAACCCGACAGGACTATAAAGATACCAGGCGTTTCCCCCTGGAAGCTCCCTCGTGC
GCTCTCCTGTTCCGACCCTGCCGCTTACCGGATACCTGTCCGCCTTTCTCCCTTCGGGAAGCGTGGCGCT
TTCTCATAGCTCACGCTGTAGGTATCTCAGTTCGGTGTAGGTCGTTCGCTCCAAGCTGGGCTGTGTGCAC
GAACCCCCCGTTCAGCCCGACCGCTGCGCCTTATCCGGTAACTATCGTCTTGAGTCCAACCCGGTAAGAC
ACGACTTATCGCCACTGGCAGCAGCCACTGGTAACAGGATTAGCAGAGCGAGGTATGTAGGCGGTGCTAC
AGAGTTCTTGAAGTGGTGGCCTAACTACGGCTACACTAGAAGAACAGTATTTGGTATCTGCGCTCTGCTG
AAGCCAGTTACCTTCGGAAAAAGAGTTGGTAGCTCTTGATCCGGCAAACAAACCACCGCTGGTAGCGGTG
GTTTTTTTGTTTGCAAGCAGCAGATTACGCGCAGAAAAAAAGGATCTCAAGAAGATCCTTTGATCTTTTC
TACGGGGTCTGACGCTCAGTGGAACGAAAACTCACGTTAAGGGATTTTGGTCATGAGATTATCAAAAAGG
ATCTTCACCTAGATCCTTTTAAATTAAAAATGAAGTTTTAAATCAATCTAAAGTATATATGAGTAAACTT
GGTCTGACAGTTACCAATGCTTAATCAGTGAGGCACCTATCTCAGCGATCTGTCTATTTCGTTCATCCAT
AGTTGCCTGACTCCCCGTCGTGTAGATAACTACGATACGGGAGGGCTTACCATCTGGCCCCAGTGCTGCA
ATGATACCGCGAGACCCACGCTCACCGGCTCCAGATTTATCAGCAATAAACCAGCCAGCCGGAAGGGCCG
AGCGCAGAAGTGGTCCTGCAACTTTATCCGCCTCCATCCAGTCTATTAATTGTTGCCGGGAAGCTAGAGT
AAGTAGTTCGCCAGTTAATAGTTTGCGCAACGTTGTTGCCATTGCTACAGGCATCGTGGTGTCACGCTCG
TCGTTTGGTATGGCTTCATTCAGCTCCGGTTCCCAACGATCAAGGCGAGTTACATGATCCCCCATGTTGT
GCAAAAAAGCGGTTAGCTCCTTCGGTCCTCCGATCGTTGTCAGAAGTAAGTTGGCCGCAGTGTTATCACT
CATGGTTATGGCAGCACTGCATAATTCTCTTACTGTCATGCCATCCGTAAGATGCTTTTCTGTGACTGGT
GAGTACTCAACCAAGTCATTCTGAGAATAGTGTATGCGGCGACCGAGTTGCTCTTGCCCGGCGTCAATAC
GGGATAATACCGCGCCACATAGCAGAACTTTAAAAGTGCTCATCATTGGAAAACGTTCTTCGGGGCGAAA
ACTCTCAAGGATCTTACCGCTGTTGAGATCCAGTTCGATGTAACCCACTCGTGCACCCAACTGATCTTCA
GCATCTTTTACTTTCACCAGCGTTTCTGGGTGAGCAAAAACAGGAAGGCAAAATGCCGCAAAAAAGGGAA
TAAGGGCGACACGGAAATGTTGAATACTCATACTCTTCCTTTTTCAATATTATTGAAGCATTTATCAGGG
TTATTGTCTCATGAGCGGATACATATTTGAATGTATTTAGAAAAATAAACAAATAGGGGTTCCGCGCACA
TTTCCCCGAAAAGTGCCACCTGACGTCGACGGATCGGGAGATCTCCCGATCCCCTATGGTGCACTCTCAG
TACAATCTGCTCTGATGCCGCATAGTTAAGCCAGTATCTGCTCCCTGCTTGTGTGTTGGAGGTCGCTGAG
TAGTGCGCGAGCAAAATTTAAGCTACAACAAGGCAAGGCTTGACCGACAATTGCATGAAGAATCTGCTTA
GGGTTAGGCGTTTTGCGCTGCTTCGCGATGTACGGGCCAGATATACGCGTTGACATTGATTATTGACTAG
TTATTAATAGTAATCAATTACGGGGTCATTAGTTCATAGCCCATATATGGAGTTCCGCGTTACATAACTT
ACGGTAAATGGCCCGCCTGGCTGACCGCCCAACGACCCCCGCCCATTGACGTCAATAATGACGTATGTTC
CCATAGTAACGCCAATAGGGACTTTCCATTGACGTCAATGGGTGGAGTATTTACGGTAAACTGCCCACTT
GGCAGTACATCAAGTGTATCATATGCCAAGTACGCCCCCTATTGACGTCAATGACGGTAAATGGCCCGCC
TGGCATTATGCCCAGTACATGACCTTATGGGACTTTCCTACTTGGCAGTACATCTACGTATTAGTCATCG
CTATTACCATGGTGATGCGGTTTTGGCAGTACATCAATGGGCGTGGATAGCGGTTTGACTCACGGGGATT
TCCAAGTCTCCACCCCATTGACGTCAATGGGAGTTTGTTTTGGCACCAAAATCAACGGGACTTTCCAAAA
TGTCGTAACAACTCCGCCCCATTGACGCAAATGGGCGGTAGGCGTGTACGGTGGGAGGTCTATATAAGCA
GCGCGTTTTGCCTGTACTGGGTCTCTCTGGTTAGACCAGATCTGAGCCTGGGAGCTCTCTGGCTAACTAG
GGAACCCACTGCTTAAGCCTCAATAAAGCTTGCCTTGAGTGCTTCAAGTAGTGTGTGCCCGTCTGTTGTG
TGACTCTGGTAACTAGAGATCCCTCAGACCCTTTTAGTCAGTGTGGAAAATCTCTAGCAGTGGCGCCCGA
ACAGGGACTTGAAAGCGAAAGGGAAACCAGAGGAGCTCTCTCGACGCAGGACTCGGCTTGCTGAAGCGCG
CACGGCAAGAGGCGAGGGGCGGCGACTGGTGAGTACGCCAAAAATTTTGACTAGCGGAGGCTAGAAGGAG
AGAGATGGGTGCGAGAGCGTCAGTATTAAGCGGGGGAGAATTAGATCGCGATGGGAAAAAATTCGGTTAA
GGCCAGGGGGAAAGAAAAAATATAAATTAAAACATATAGTATGGGCAAGCAGGGAGCTAGAACGATTCGC
AGTTAATCCTGGCCTGTTAGAAACATCAGAAGGCTGTAGACAAATACTGGGACAGCTACAACCATCCCTT
CAGACAGGATCAGAAGAACTTAGATCATTATATAATACAGTAGCAACCCTCTATTGTGTGCATCAAAGGA
TAGAGATAAAAGACACCAAGGAAGCTTTAGACAAGATAGAGGAAGAGCAAAACAAAAGTAAGACCACCGC
ACAGCAAGCGGCCGCTGATCTTCAGACCTGGAGGAGGAGATATGAGGGACAATTGGAGAAGTGAATTATA
TAAATATAAAGTAGTAAAAATTGAACCATTAGGAGTAGCACCCACCAAGGCAAAGAGAAGAGTGGTGCAG
AGAGAAAAAAGAGCAGTGGGAATAGGAGCTTTGTTCCTTGGGTTCTTGGGAGCAGCAGGAAGCACTATGG
GCGCAGCGTCAATGACGCTGACGGTACAGGCCAGACAATTATTGTCTGGTATAGTGCAGCAGCAGAACAA
TTTGCTGAGGGCTATTGAGGCGCAACAGCATCTGTTGCAACTCACAGTCTGGGGCATCAAGCAGCTCCAG
GCAAGAATCCTGGCTGTGGAAAGATACCTAAAGGATCAACAGCTCCTGGGGATTTGGGGTTGCTCTGGAA
AACTCATTTGCACCACTGCTGTGCCTTGGAATGCTAGTTGGAGTAATAAATCTCTGGAACAGATTTGGAA
TCACACGACCTGGATGGAGTGGGACAGAGAAATTAACAATTACACAAGCTTAATACACTCCTTAATTGAA
GAATCGCAAAACCAGCAAGAAAAGAATGAACAAGAATTATTGGAATTAGATAAATGGGCAAGTTTGTGGA
ATTGGTTTAACATAACAAATTGGCTGTGGTATATAAAATTATTCATAATGATAGTAGGAGGCTTGGTAGG
TTTAAGAATAGTTTTTGCTGTACTTTCTATAGTGAATAGAGTTAGGCAGGGATATTCACCATTATCGTTT
CAGACCCACCTCCCAACCCCGAGGGGACCCGACAGGCCCGAAGGAATAGAAGAAGAAGGTGGAGAGAGAG
ACAGAGACAGATCCATTCGATTAGTGAACGGATCGGCACTGCGTGCGCCAATTCTGCAGACAAATGGCAG
TATTCATCCACAATTTTAAAAGAAAAGGGGGGATTGGGGGGTACAGTGCAGGGGAAAGAATAGTAGACAT
AATAGCAACAGACATACAAACTAAAGAATTACAAAAACAAATTACAAAAATTCAAAATTTTCGGGTTTAT
TACAGGGACAGC
