Features (pLannotate 1.2.2; 38 found; start..end, strand, type, name):
    181..228     +  promoter       EM7 promoter: synthetic bacterial promoter&nbsp
    247..621     +  CDS            BleoR: antibiotic-binding protein; Sh ble from Streptoalloteichus hindustanus; confers resistance to bleomycin, phleomycin, and Zeocin™
    631..756     +  CDS            ble (fragment): BLE_KLEPN - Experimental evidence at protein level: Swiss-Prot protein existence level 1. Binding protein with a strong affinity to the bleomycin family of antibiotics. Binds to CL990; an antimitotic-antibiotic compound. From Klebsiella pneumoniae.
    751..872     +  polyA_signal   SV40 poly(A) signal: SV40 polyadenylation signal
    945..961     -  protein_bind   lac operator: The lac repressor binds to the lac operator to inhibit transcription in E. coli. This inhibition can be relieved by adding lactose or isopropyl-β-D-thiogalactopyranoside (IPTG). lac repressor encoded by lacI
    969..999     -  promoter       lac promoter: promoter for the E. coli lac operon
   1014..1035    -  protein_bind   CAP binding site: CAP binding activates transcription in the presence of cAMP. E. coli catabolite activator protein
   1048..1140    -  CDS            lacI (fragment): lac repressor; lacI; The lac repressor binds to the lac operator to inhibit transcription in E. coli. This inhibition can be relieved by adding lactose or isopropyl-β-D-thiogalactopyranoside (IPTG).
   1323..1911    -  rep_origin     ori: high-copy-number ColE1/pMB1/pBR322/pUC origin of replication
   2082..2942    -  CDS            AmpR: β-lactamase; bla; confers resistance to ampicillin, carbenicillin, and related antibiotics
   2943..3047    -  promoter       AmpR promoter: bla
   3106..3158    -  misc_feature   bom (fragment): basis of mobility region from pBR322
   3313..3692    +  enhancer       CMV enhancer: human cytomegalovirus immediate early enhancer
   3693..3892    +  promoter       CMV promoter: human cytomegalovirus (CMV) immediate early promoter
   3910..4090    +  LTR            5' LTR (truncated): truncated 5' long terminal repeat (LTR) from HIV-1
   4137..4262    +  misc_feature   HIV-1 Ψ: packaging signal of human immunodeficiency virus type 1
   4246..4609    +  CDS            HIV-1 gag (fragment): gag protein from human immunodeficiency virus 1; gag
   4755..4988    +  misc_feature   RRE: The Rev response element (RRE) of HIV-1 allows for Rev-dependent mRNA export from the nucleus to the cytoplasm.
   5365..5465    +  CDS            Rev (fragment): human immunodeficiency virus 1 (HIV-1) Rev protein; rev; enhances nuclear export of unspliced and incompletely spliced viral mRNAs
   5515..5632    +  misc_feature   cPPT/CTS: central polypurine tract and central termination sequence of HIV-1
   5682..5922    +  promoter       U6 promoter: RNA polymerase III promoter for human U6 snRNA
   5969..5987    +  misc_RNA       MS2 stem loop: stem loop that binds the bacteriophage MS2 coat protein
   5998..6034    +  misc_RNA       gRNA scaffold (fragment): guide RNA scaffold for the Streptococcus pyogenes CRISPR/Cas9 system
   6039..6057    +  misc_RNA       MS2 stem loop: stem loop that binds the bacteriophage MS2 coat protein
   6068..6087    +  misc_RNA       gRNA scaffold (fragment): guide RNA scaffold for the Streptococcus pyogenes CRISPR/Cas9 system
   6108..6174    +  CDS            small t antigen (fragment): SV40 (simian virus 40) small t antigen
   6200..6411    +  promoter       EF-1α core promoter: core promoter for human elongation factor EF-1α
   6412..6521    +  intron         EF-1α intron A (fragment): intron upstream of the start codon of human EF-1α
   7147..7350    +  intron         EF-1α intron A: truncated intron upstream of the start codon of human EF-1α
   7366..7740    +  CDS            BleoR: antibiotic-binding protein; Sh ble from Streptoalloteichus hindustanus; confers resistance to bleomycin, phleomycin, and Zeocin™
   7741..7762    +  misc_feature   MCS (fragment): pBluescript multiple cloning site
   7765..8353    +  misc_feature   WPRE: woodchuck hepatitis virus posttranscriptional regulatory element
   8290..8871    +  CDS            nef (fragment): NEF_HV1H2 - Experimental evidence at protein level: Swiss-Prot protein existence level 1. Extracellular Nef protein targets CD4(+) T-lymphocytes for apoptosis by interacting with CXCR4 surface receptors. From Human immunodeficiency virus type 1 group M subtype B (isolate HXB2) (HIV-1).
   8878..9058    +  LTR            5' LTR (truncated): truncated 5' long terminal repeat (LTR) from HIV-1
   9090..9314    +  polyA_signal   bGH poly(A) signal: bovine growth hormone polyadenylation signal
   9318..9339    +  promoter       SV40 promoter (fragment): SV40 enhancer and early promoter
   9360..9788    +  rep_origin     f1 ori (sequence partly withheld): f1 bacteriophage origin of replication; arrow indicates direction of (+) strand synthesis
   9802..133     +  promoter       SV40 promoter (across the origin): SV40 enhancer and early promoter
>Addgene plasmid #157860 | 61427-sgHtt_6 | addgene full sequence | sequence record 320087 | Addgene NGS Result
GCCCAGTTCCGCCCATTCTCCGCCCCATGGCTGACTAATTTTTTTTATTTATGCAGAGGCCGAGGCCGCC
TCTGCCTCTGAGCTATTCCAGAAGTAGTGAGGAGGCTTTTTTGGAGGCCTAGGCTTTTGCAAAAAGCTCC
CGGGAGCTTGTATATCCATTTTCGGATCTGATCAGCACGTGTTGACAATTAATCATCGGCATAGTATATC
GGCATAGTATAATACGACAAGGTGAGGAACTAAACCATGGCCAAGTTGACCAGTGCCGTTCCGGTGCTCA
CCGCGCGCGACGTCGCCGGAGCGGTCGAGTTCTGGACCGACCGGCTCGGGTTCTCCCGGGACTTCGTGGA
GGACGACTTCGCCGGTGTGGTCCGGGACGACGTGACCCTGTTCATCAGCGCGGTCCAGGACCAGGTGGTG
CCGGACAACACCCTGGCCTGGGTGTGGGTGCGCGGCCTGGACGAGCTGTACGCCGAGTGGTCGGAGGTCG
TGTCCACGAACTTCCGGGACGCCTCCGGGCCGGCCATGACCGAGATCGGCGAGCAGCCGTGGGGGCGGGA
GTTCGCCCTGCGCGACCCGGCCGGCAACTGCGTGCACTTCGTGGCCGAGGAGCAGGACTGACACGTGCTA
CGAGATTTCGATTCCACCGCCGCCTTCTATGAAAGGTTGGGCTTCGGAATCGTTTTCCGGGACGCCGGCT
GGATGATCCTCCAGCGCGGGGATCTCATGCTGGAGTTCTTCGCCCACCCCAACTTGTTTATTGCAGCTTA
TAATGGTTACAAATAAAGCAATAGCATCACAAATTTCACAAATAAAGCATTTTTTTCACTGCATTCTAGT
TGTGGTTTGTCCAAACTCATCAATGTATCTTATCATGTCTGTATACCGTCGACCTCTAGCTAGAGCTTGG
CGTAATCATGGTCATAGCTGTTTCCTGTGTGAAATTGTTATCCGCTCACAATTCCACACAACATACGAGC
CGGAAGCATAAAGTGTAAAGCCTGGGGTGCCTAATGAGTGAGCTAACTCACATTAATTGCGTTGCGCTCA
CTGCCCGCTTTCCAGTCGGGAAACCTGTCGTGCCAGCTGCATTAATGAATCGGCCAACGCGCGGGGAGAG
GCGGTTTGCGTATTGGGCGCTCTTCCGCTTCCTCGCTCACTGACTCGCTGCGCTCGGTCGTTCGGCTGCG
GCGAGCGGTATCAGCTCACTCAAAGGCGGTAATACGGTTATCCACAGAATCAGGGGATAACGCAGGAAAG
AACATGTGAGCAAAAGGCCAGCAAAAGGCCAGGAACCGTAAAAAGGCCGCGTTGCTGGCGTTTTTCCATA
GGCTCCGCCCCCCTGACGAGCATCACAAAAATCGACGCTCAAGTCAGAGGTGGCGAAACCCGACAGGACT
ATAAAGATACCAGGCGTTTCCCCCTGGAAGCTCCCTCGTGCGCTCTCCTGTTCCGACCCTGCCGCTTACC
GGATACCTGTCCGCCTTTCTCCCTTCGGGAAGCGTGGCGCTTTCTCATAGCTCACGCTGTAGGTATCTCA
GTTCGGTGTAGGTCGTTCGCTCCAAGCTGGGCTGTGTGCACGAACCCCCCGTTCAGCCCGACCGCTGCGC
CTTATCCGGTAACTATCGTCTTGAGTCCAACCCGGTAAGACACGACTTATCGCCACTGGCAGCAGCCACT
GGTAACAGGATTAGCAGAGCGAGGTATGTAGGCGGTGCTACAGAGTTCTTGAAGTGGTGGCCTAACTACG
GCTACACTAGAAGAACAGTATTTGGTATCTGCGCTCTGCTGAAGCCAGTTACCTTCGGAAAAAGAGTTGG
TAGCTCTTGATCCGGCAAACAAACCACCGCTGGTAGCGGTGGTTTTTTTGTTTGCAAGCAGCAGATTACG
CGCAGAAAAAAAGGATCTCAAGAAGATCCTTTGATCTTTTCTACGGGGTCTGACGCTCAGTGGAACGAAA
ACTCACGTTAAGGGATTTTGGTCATGAGATTATCAAAAAGGATCTTCACCTAGATCCTTTTAAATTAAAA
ATGAAGTTTTAAATCAATCTAAAGTATATATGAGTAAACTTGGTCTGACAGTTACCAATGCTTAATCAGT
GAGGCACCTATCTCAGCGATCTGTCTATTTCGTTCATCCATAGTTGCCTGACTCCCCGTCGTGTAGATAA
CTACGATACGGGAGGGCTTACCATCTGGCCCCAGTGCTGCAATGATACCGCGAGACCCACGCTCACCGGC
TCCAGATTTATCAGCAATAAACCAGCCAGCCGGAAGGGCCGAGCGCAGAAGTGGTCCTGCAACTTTATCC
GCCTCCATCCAGTCTATTAATTGTTGCCGGGAAGCTAGAGTAAGTAGTTCGCCAGTTAATAGTTTGCGCA
ACGTTGTTGCCATTGCTACAGGCATCGTGGTGTCACGCTCGTCGTTTGGTATGGCTTCATTCAGCTCCGG
TTCCCAACGATCAAGGCGAGTTACATGATCCCCCATGTTGTGCAAAAAAGCGGTTAGCTCCTTCGGTCCT
CCGATCGTTGTCAGAAGTAAGTTGGCCGCAGTGTTATCACTCATGGTTATGGCAGCACTGCATAATTCTC
TTACTGTCATGCCATCCGTAAGATGCTTTTCTGTGACTGGTGAGTACTCAACCAAGTCATTCTGAGAATA
GTGTATGCGGCGACCGAGTTGCTCTTGCCCGGCGTCAATACGGGATAATACCGCGCCACATAGCAGAACT
TTAAAAGTGCTCATCATTGGAAAACGTTCTTCGGGGCGAAAACTCTCAAGGATCTTACCGCTGTTGAGAT
CCAGTTCGATGTAACCCACTCGTGCACCCAACTGATCTTCAGCATCTTTTACTTTCACCAGCGTTTCTGG
GTGAGCAAAAACAGGAAGGCAAAATGCCGCAAAAAAGGGAATAAGGGCGACACGGAAATGTTGAATACTC
ATACTCTTCCTTTTTCAATATTATTGAAGCATTTATCAGGGTTATTGTCTCATGAGCGGATACATATTTG
AATGTATTTAGAAAAATAAACAAATAGGGGTTCCGCGCACATTTCCCCGAAAAGTGCCACCTGACGTCGA
CGGATCGGGAGATCTCCCGATCCCCTATGGTGCACTCTCAGTACAATCTGCTCTGATGCCGCATAGTTAA
GCCAGTATCTGCTCCCTGCTTGTGTGTTGGAGGTCGCTGAGTAGTGCGCGAGCAAAATTTAAGCTACAAC
AAGGCAAGGCTTGACCGACAATTGCATGAAGAATCTGCTTAGGGTTAGGCGTTTTGCGCTGCTTCGCGAT
GTACGGGCCAGATATACGCGTTGACATTGATTATTGACTAGTTATTAATAGTAATCAATTACGGGGTCAT
TAGTTCATAGCCCATATATGGAGTTCCGCGTTACATAACTTACGGTAAATGGCCCGCCTGGCTGACCGCC
CAACGACCCCCGCCCATTGACGTCAATAATGACGTATGTTCCCATAGTAACGCCAATAGGGACTTTCCAT
TGACGTCAATGGGTGGAGTATTTACGGTAAACTGCCCACTTGGCAGTACATCAAGTGTATCATATGCCAA
GTACGCCCCCTATTGACGTCAATGACGGTAAATGGCCCGCCTGGCATTATGCCCAGTACATGACCTTATG
GGACTTTCCTACTTGGCAGTACATCTACGTATTAGTCATCGCTATTACCATGGTGATGCGGTTTTGGCAG
TACATCAATGGGCGTGGATAGCGGTTTGACTCACGGGGATTTCCAAGTCTCCACCCCATTGACGTCAATG
GGAGTTTGTTTTGGCACCAAAATCAACGGGACTTTCCAAAATGTCGTAACAACTCCGCCCCATTGACGCA
AATGGGCGGTAGGCGTGTACGGTGGGAGGTCTATATAAGCAGCGCGTTTTGCCTGTACTGGGTCTCTCTG
GTTAGACCAGATCTGAGCCTGGGAGCTCTCTGGCTAACTAGGGAACCCACTGCTTAAGCCTCAATAAAGC
TTGCCTTGAGTGCTTCAAGTAGTGTGTGCCCGTCTGTTGTGTGACTCTGGTAACTAGAGATCCCTCAGAC
CCTTTTAGTCAGTGTGGAAAATCTCTAGCAGTGGCGCCCGAACAGGGACTTGAAAGCGAAAGGGAAACCA
GAGGAGCTCTCTCGACGCAGGACTCGGCTTGCTGAAGCGCGCACGGCAAGAGGCGAGGGGCGGCGACTGG
TGAGTACGCCAAAAATTTTGACTAGCGGAGGCTAGAAGGAGAGAGATGGGTGCGAGAGCGTCAGTATTAA
GCGGGGGAGAATTAGATCGCGATGGGAAAAAATTCGGTTAAGGCCAGGGGGAAAGAAAAAATATAAATTA
AAACATATAGTATGGGCAAGCAGGGAGCTAGAACGATTCGCAGTTAATCCTGGCCTGTTAGAAACATCAG
AAGGCTGTAGACAAATACTGGGACAGCTACAACCATCCCTTCAGACAGGATCAGAAGAACTTAGATCATT
ATATAATACAGTAGCAACCCTCTATTGTGTGCATCAAAGGATAGAGATAAAAGACACCAAGGAAGCTTTA
GACAAGATAGAGGAAGAGCAAAACAAAAGTAAGACCACCGCACAGCAAGCGGCCGCTGATCTTCAGACCT
GGAGGAGGAGATATGAGGGACAATTGGAGAAGTGAATTATATAAATATAAAGTAGTAAAAATTGAACCAT
TAGGAGTAGCACCCACCAAGGCAAAGAGAAGAGTGGTGCAGAGAGAAAAAAGAGCAGTGGGAATAGGAGC
TTTGTTCCTTGGGTTCTTGGGAGCAGCAGGAAGCACTATGGGCGCAGCGTCAATGACGCTGACGGTACAG
GCCAGACAATTATTGTCTGGTATAGTGCAGCAGCAGAACAATTTGCTGAGGGCTATTGAGGCGCAACAGC
ATCTGTTGCAACTCACAGTCTGGGGCATCAAGCAGCTCCAGGCAAGAATCCTGGCTGTGGAAAGATACCT
AAAGGATCAACAGCTCCTGGGGATTTGGGGTTGCTCTGGAAAACTCATTTGCACCACTGCTGTGCCTTGG
AATGCTAGTTGGAGTAATAAATCTCTGGAACAGATTTGGAATCACACGACCTGGATGGAGTGGGACAGAG
AAATTAACAATTACACAAGCTTAATACACTCCTTAATTGAAGAATCGCAAAACCAGCAAGAAAAGAATGA
ACAAGAATTATTGGAATTAGATAAATGGGCAAGTTTGTGGAATTGGTTTAACATAACAAATTGGCTGTGG
TATATAAAATTATTCATAATGATAGTAGGAGGCTTGGTAGGTTTAAGAATAGTTTTTGCTGTACTTTCTA
TAGTGAATAGAGTTAGGCAGGGATATTCACCATTATCGTTTCAGACCCACCTCCCAACCCCGAGGGGACC
CGACAGGCCCGAAGGAATAGAAGAAGAAGGTGGAGAGAGAGACAGAGACAGATCCATTCGATTAGTGAAC
GGATCGGCACTGCGTGCGCCAATTCTGCAGACAAATGGCAGTATTCATCCACAATTTTAAAAGAAAAGGG
GGGATTGGGGGGTACAGTGCAGGGGAAAGAATAGTAGACATAATAGCAACAGACATACAAACTAAAGAAT
TACAAAAACAAATTACAAAAATTCAAAATTTTCGGGTTTATTACAGGGACAGCAGAGATCCAGTTTGGTT
AATTAGCTAGCGAGGGCCTATTTCCCATGATTCCTTCATATTTGCATATACGATACAAGGCTGTTAGAGA
GATAATTGGAATTAATTTGACTGTAAACACAAAGATATTAGTACAAAATACGTGACGTAGAAAGTAATAA
TTTCTTGGGTAGTTTGCAGTTTTAAAATTATGTTTTAAAATGGACTATCATATGCTTACCGTAACTTGAA
AGTATTTCGATTTCTTGGCTTTATATATCTTGTGGAAAGGACGAAACACCGTCGTCCTCTTTCCCGAAGT
CGTTTTAGAGCTAGGCCAACATGAGGATCACCCATGTCTGCAGGGCCTAGCAAGTTAAAATAAGGCTAGT
CCGTTATCAACTTGGCCAACATGAGGATCACCCATGTCTGCAGGGCCAAGTGGCACCGAGTCGGTGCTTT
TTTTGGATCCTGCAAAGATGGATAAAGTTTTAAACAGAGAGGAATCTTTGCAGCTAATGGACCTTCTAGG
TCTTGAAAGGAGTGGGAATTGGCTCCGGTGCCCGTCAGTGGGCAGAGCGCACATCGCCCACAGTCCCCGA
GAAGTTGGGGGGAGGGGTCGGCAATTGAACCGGTGCCTAGAGAAGGTGGCGCGGGGTAAACTGGGAAAGT
GATGTCGTGTACTGGCTCCGCCTTTTTCCCGAGGGTGGGGGAGAACCGTATATAAGTGCAGTAGTCGCCG
TGAACGTTCTTTTTCGCAACGGGTTTGCCGCCAGAACACAGGTAAGTGCCGTGTGTGGTTCCCGCGGGCC
TGGCCTCTTTACGGGTTATGGCCCTTGCGTGCCTTGAATTACTTCCACCTGGCTGCAGTACGTGATTCTT
GATCCCGAGCTTCGGGTTGGAAGTGGGTGGGAGAGTTCGAGGCCTTGCGCTTAAGGAGCCCCTTCGCCTC
GTGCTTGAGTTGAGGCCTGGCCTGGGCGCTGGGGCCGCCGCGTGCGAATCTGGTGGCACCTTCGCGCCTG
TCTCGCTGCTTTCGATAAGTCTCTAGCCATTTAAAATTTTTGATGACCTGCTGCGACGCTTTTTTTCTGG
CAAGATAGTCTTGTAAATGCGGGCCAAGATCTGCACACTGGTATTTCGGTTTTTGGGGCCGCGGGCGGCG
ACGGGGCCCGTGCGTCCCAGCGCACATGTTCGGCGAGGCGGGGCCTGCGAGCGCGGCCACCGAGAATCGG
ACGGGGGTAGTCTCAAGCTGGCCGGCCTGCTCTGGTGCCTGGCCTCGCGCCGCCGTGTATCGCCCCGCCC
TGGGCGGCAAGGCTGGCCCGGTCGGCACCAGTTGCGTGAGCGGAAAGATGGCCGCTTCCCGGCCCTGCTG
CAGGGAGCTCAAAATGAAGGACGCGGCGCTCGGGAGAGCGGGCGGGTGAGTCACCCACACAAAGGAAAAG
GGCCTTTCCGTCCTCAGCCGTCGCTTCATGTGACTCCACGGAGTACCGGGCGCCGTCCAGGCACCTCGAT
TAGTTCTCGAGCTTTTGGAGTACGTCGTCTTTAGGTTGGGGGGAGGGGTTTTATGCGATGGAGTTTCCCC
ACACTGAGTGGGTGGAGACTGAAGTTAGGCCAGCTTGGCACTTGATGTAATTCTCCTTGGAATTTGCCCT
TTTTGAGTTTGGATCTTGGTTCATTCTCAAGCCTCAGACAGTGGTTCAAAGTTTTTTTCTTCCATTTCAG
GTGTCGTGATGTACAATGGCCAAGTTGACCAGTGCCGTTCCGGTGCTCACCGCGCGCGACGTCGCCGGAG
CGGTCGAGTTCTGGACCGACCGGCTCGGGTTCTCCCGGGACTTCGTGGAGGACGACTTCGCCGGTGTGGT
CCGGGACGACGTGACCCTGTTCATCAGCGCGGTCCAGGACCAGGTGGTGCCGGACAACACCCTGGCCTGG
GTGTGGGTGCGCGGCCTGGACGAGCTGTACGCCGAGTGGTCGGAGGTCGTGTCCACGAACTTCCGGGACG
CCTCCGGGCCGGCCATGACCGAGATCGGCGAGCAGCCGTGGGGGCGGGAGTTCGCCCTGCGCGACCCGGC
CGGCAACTGCGTGCACTTCGTGGCCGAGGAGCAGGACTGAGAATTCGATATCAAGCTTATCGGTAATCAA
CCTCTGGATTACAAAATTTGTGAAAGATTGACTGGTATTCTTAACTATGTTGCTCCTTTTACGCTATGTG
GATACGCTGCTTTAATGCCTTTGTATCATGCTATTGCTTCCCGTATGGCTTTCATTTTCTCCTCCTTGTA
TAAATCCTGGTTGCTGTCTCTTTATGAGGAGTTGTGGCCCGTTGTCAGGCAACGTGGCGTGGTGTGCACT
GTGTTTGCTGACGCAACCCCCACTGGTTGGGGCATTGCCACCACCTGTCAGCTCCTTTCCGGGACTTTCG
CTTTCCCCCTCCCTATTGCCACGGCGGAACTCATCGCCGCCTGCCTTGCCCGCTGCTGGACAGGGGCTCG
GCTGTTGGGCACTGACAATTCCGTGGTGTTGTCGGGGAAATCATCGTCCTTTCCTTGGCTGCTCGCCTGT
GTTGCCACCTGGATTCTGCGCGGGACGTCCTTCTGCTACGTCCCTTCGGCCCTCAATCCAGCGGACCTTC
CTTCCCGCGGCCTGCTGCCGGCTCTGCGGCCTCTTCCGCGTCTTCGCCTTCGCCCTCAGACGAGTCGGAT
CTCCCTTTGGGCCGCCTCCCCGCATCGATACCGTCGACCTCGAGACCTAGAAAAACATGGAGCAATCACA
AGTAGCAATACAGCAGCTACCAATGCTGATTGTGCCTGGCTAGAAGCACAAGAGGAGGAGGAGGTGGGTT
TTCCAGTCACACCTCAGGTACCTTTAAGACCAATGACTTACAAGGCAGCTGTAGATCTTAGCCACTTTTT
AAAAGAAAAGGGGGGACTGGAAGGGCTAATTCACTCCCAACGAAGACAAGATATCCTTGATCTGTGGATC
TACCACACACAAGGCTACTTCCCTGATTGGCAGAACTACACACCAGGGCCAGGGATCAGATATCCACTGA
CCTTTGGATGGTGCTACAAGCTAGTACCAGTTGAGCAAGAGAAGGTAGAAGAAGCCAATGAAGGAGAGAA
CACCCGCTTGTTACACCCTGTGAGCCTGCATGGGATGGATGACCCGGAGAGAGAAGTATTAGAGTGGAGG
TTTGACAGCCGCCTAGCATTTCATCACATGGCCCGAGAGCTGCATCCGGACTGTACTGGGTCTCTCTGGT
TAGACCAGATCTGAGCCTGGGAGCTCTCTGGCTAACTAGGGAACCCACTGCTTAAGCCTCAATAAAGCTT
GCCTTGAGTGCTTCAAGTAGTGTGTGCCCGTCTGTTGTGTGACTCTGGTAACTAGAGATCCCTCAGACCC
TTTTAGTCAGTGTGGAAAATCTCTAGCAGGGCCCGTTTAAACCCGCTGATCAGCCTCGACTGTGCCTTCT
AGTTGCCAGCCATCTGTTGTTTGCCCCTCCCCCGTGCCTTCCTTGACCCTGGAAGGTGCCACTCCCACTG
TCCTTTCCTAATAAAATGAGGAAATTGCATCGCATTGTCTGAGTAGGTGTCATTCTATTCTGGGGGGTGG
GGTGGGGCAGGACAGCAAGGGGGAGGATTGGGAAGACAATAGCAGGCATGCTGGGGATGCGGTGGGCTCT
ATGGCTTCTGAGGCGGAAAGAACCAGCTGGGGCTCTAGGGGGTATCCCC
[124 nt withheld, positions 9360-9483]
C
[91 nt withheld, positions 9485-9575]
A
[49 nt withheld, positions 9577-9625]
CCTTTGACGTTGGAGTCCACGTTCTTT
[37 nt withheld, positions 9653-9689]
ACCCTATCTCGGTCTATTCTTTTGATTTATAAGGGATTTTGCCGATTTCGGCCTATTGGTTAAAAAATGA
GCTGATTTAACAAAAATTTAACGCGAATTAATTCTGTGGAATGTGTGTCAGTTAGGGTGTGGAAAGTCCC
CAGGCTCCCCAGCAGGCAGAAGTATGCAAAGCATGCATCTCAATTAGTCAGCAACCAGGTGTGGAAAGTC
CCCAGGCTCCCCAGCAGGCAGAAGTATGCAAAGCATGCATCTCAATTAGTCAGCAACCATAGTCCCGCCC
CTAACTCCGCCCATCCCGCCCCTAACTCC
